Addgene plasmid #144337: TFORF2475
Purpose: Lentiviral vector for overexpressing transcription factor ORFs with unique 24-bp barcodes. Barcodes facilitate identification of transcription factors in pooled screens.
Depositing lab: Feng Zhang. Depositing organization: Broad Institute. Publication: A transcription factor atlas of directed differentiation. Joung J, Ma S, Tay T, Geiger-Schuller KR, Kirchgatterer PC, Verdine VK, Guo B, Arias-Garcia MA, Allen WE, Singh A, Kuksenko O, Abudayyeh OO, Gootenberg JS, Fu Z, Macrae RK, Buenrostro JD, Regev A, Zhang F. Cell. 2023 Jan 5;186(1):209-229.e26. doi: 10.1016/j.cell.2022.11.026. PubMed 36608654.
Backbone
  Vector backbone: pLX_TRC317
  Backbone manufacturer: Broad Institute Genetic Perturbation Platform
  Backbone size w/o insert (bp): 8264
  Vector type: Mammalian Expression, Lentiviral
  Selectable markers: Puromycin
Growth in bacteria
  Bacterial resistance: Ampicillin, 100 μg/mL
  Growth temperature: 37°C
  Growth strain: NEB Stable
  Copy number: High Copy
Gene/Insert
  Gene/Insert name: ZFHX3
  Species: H. sapiens (human)
  Insert size (bp): 8471
  Entrez Gene: ZFHX3 (a.k.a. ATBF1, ATBT, ATFB8, C16orf47, SCA4, ZFH-3, ZNF927)
  Promoter: EF1a
  Cloning method: Unknown
  Sequencing primers: 5′ GGGTGGAGACTGAAGTTAGGCCAG; 3′ CACATAGCGTAAAAGGAGCAACATAG
Terms and licenses: Academic/Nonprofit Terms; Industry Terms: Not Available to Industry
Depositor comments: NM_001164766,ENST00000397992 . The transcription factor ORF portion of this plasmid was synthesized by Genewiz. Please test multiple small colonies in case of plasmid recombination. To make this collection available in a timely manner, a portion of this collection was not fully sequenced by Addgene. If an Addgene verified full plasmid sequence is not available, please contact us prior to placing an order to request the full sequence.
How to cite: TFORF2475 was a gift from Feng Zhang (Addgene plasmid # 144337 ; http://n2t.net/addgene:144337 ; RRID:Addgene_144337)
