[The description below was written by a language model from this plasmid's Addgene catalogue record and pLannotate feature annotations shown in this document.]
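Description:
TFORF2475 is a lentiviral mammalian expression plasmid built on the pLX_TRC317 backbone. It carries the human transcription factor ZFHX3 (also known as ATBF1) as part of a barcoded transcription factor ORF collection. In bacteria it is maintained through a high-copy ColE1/pUC-type origin and selected with ampicillin via the β-lactamase gene. An f1 origin and remnants of a lac/lacZα cloning region with T7 and T3 promoters are also present in the backbone. The full sequence is about 16.7 kb, of which the synthesized ORF accounts for roughly 8.4 kb. The depositor warns of possible plasmid recombination, which fits a large construct flanked by repeated LTR sequences.

The viral portion has a third-generation, self-inactivating layout. An RSV promoter fused to a truncated HIV-1 5' LTR drives genomic RNA production in packaging cells. It is followed by the Ψ packaging signal with a partial gag sequence, the Rev response element for nuclear export, and a cPPT/CTS element. The unit ends in a ΔU3 3' LTR that disables LTR promoter activity after integration.

Within the LTRs, an SV40 early promoter drives a puromycin N-acetyltransferase gene for selecting transduced cells. A separate EF-1α promoter provides strong constitutive expression of the ZFHX3 ORF, with a downstream WPRE to enhance transcript stability and expression. The record states that each construct in the collection bears a unique 24-bp barcode, although the feature table does not annotate it, so its position is not given. The vector is intended for overexpressing ZFHX3 in mammalian cells. The barcode allows the factor to be identified in pooled screens, such as directed differentiation studies.
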