Features (pLannotate 1.2.2; 31 found; start..end, strand, type, name):
      5..231     +  promoter       RSV promoter: Rous sarcoma virus enhancer/promoter
    232..412     +  LTR            5' LTR (truncated): truncated 5' long terminal repeat (LTR) from HIV-1
    459..584     +  misc_feature   HIV-1 Ψ: packaging signal of human immunodeficiency virus type 1
    568..931     +  CDS            HIV-1 gag (fragment): gag protein from human immunodeficiency virus 1; gag
   1077..1310    +  misc_feature   RRE: The Rev response element (RRE) of HIV-1 allows for Rev-dependent mRNA export from the nucleus to the cytoplasm.
   1687..1713    +  CDS            Rev (fragment): human immunodeficiency virus 1 (HIV-1) Rev protein; rev; enhances nuclear export of unspliced and incompletely spliced viral mRNAs
   1720..1743    +  promoter       SV40 promoter (fragment): SV40 early promoter
   1744..1815    +  promoter       SV40 promoter (fragment): SV40 enhancer and early promoter
   1839..1974    +  rep_origin     SV40 ori: SV40 origin of replication
   2020..2616    +  CDS            PuroR (fragment): puromycin N-acetyltransferase; pac from Streptomyces; confers resistance to puromycin
   2665..2782    +  misc_feature   cPPT/CTS: central polypurine tract and central termination sequence of HIV-1
   2847..2913    +  CDS            small t antigen (fragment): SV40 (simian virus 40) small t antigen
   2920..4098    +  promoter       EF-1α promoter: strong constitutive promoter for human elongation factor EF-1α
   4115..12481   +  CDS            ZFHX3 (fragment): ZFHX3_HUMAN - Also known as ATBF1, C16orf47 From Homo sapiens (Human).
  12497..12550   +  promoter       U6 promoter (fragment): RNA polymerase III promoter for human U6 snRNA
  12592..13180   +  misc_feature   WPRE: woodchuck hepatitis virus posttranscriptional regulatory element
  13231..13250   +  misc_feature   cPPT/CTS (fragment): central polypurine tract and central termination sequence of HIV-1
  13252..13485   +  LTR            3' LTR (ΔU3): self-inactivating 3' long terminal repeat (LTR) from HIV-1
  13563..13684   +  polyA_signal   SV40 poly(A) signal: SV40 polyadenylation signal
  13724..13859   +  rep_origin     SV40 ori: SV40 origin of replication
  13880..13898   -  promoter       T7 promoter: promoter for bacteriophage T7 RNA polymerase
  13906..14061   +  CDS            lacZα (fragment): LacZα fragment of β-galactosidase; lacZ fragment
  14066..14494   +  rep_origin     f1 ori (sequence partly withheld): f1 bacteriophage origin of replication; arrow indicates direction of (+) strand synthesis
  14547..14651   +  promoter       AmpR promoter: bla
  14652..15512   +  CDS            AmpR: β-lactamase; bla; confers resistance to ampicillin, carbenicillin, and related antibiotics
  15683..16271   +  rep_origin     ori: high-copy-number ColE1/pMB1/pBR322/pUC origin of replication
  16454..16546   +  CDS            lacI (fragment): lac repressor; lacI; The lac repressor binds to the lac operator to inhibit transcription in E. coli. This inhibition can be relieved by adding lactose or isopropyl-β-D-thiogalactopyranoside (IPTG).
  16559..16580   +  protein_bind   CAP binding site: CAP binding activates transcription in the presence of cAMP. E. coli catabolite activator protein
  16595..16625   +  promoter       lac promoter: promoter for the E. coli lac operon
  16629..16651   +  protein_bind   lac operator (fragment): The lac repressor binds to the lac operator to inhibit transcription in E. coli. This inhibition can be relieved by adding lactose or isopropyl-β-D-thiogalactopyranoside (IPTG). lac repressor encoded by lacI
  16694..16712   +  promoter       T3 promoter: promoter for bacteriophage T3 RNA polymerase
>Addgene plasmid #144337 | TFORF2475 | addgene full sequence | sequence record 404182 | Addgene NGS Result
TTAATGTAGTCTTATGCAATACTCTTGTAGTCTTGCAACATGGTAACGATGAGTTAGCAACATGCCTTAC
AAGGAGAGAAAAAGCACCGTGCATGCCGATTGGTGGAAGTAAGGTGGTACGATCGTGCCTTATTAGGAAG
GCAACAGACGGGTCTGACATGGATTGGACGAACCACTGAATTGCCGCATTGCAGAGATATTGTATTTAAG
TGCCTAGCTCGATACATAAACGGGTCTCTCTGGTTAGACCAGATCTGAGCCTGGGAGCTCTCTGGCTAAC
TAGGGAACCCACTGCTTAAGCCTCAATAAAGCTTGCCTTGAGTGCTTCAAGTAGTGTGTGCCCGTCTGTT
GTGTGACTCTGGTAACTAGAGATCCCTCAGACCCTTTTAGTCAGTGTGGAAAATCTCTAGCAGTGGCGCC
CGAACAGGGACTTGAAAGCGAAAGGGAAACCAGAGGAGCTCTCTCGACGCAGGACTCGGCTTGCTGAAGC
GCGCACGGCAAGAGGCGAGGGGCGGCGACTGGTGAGTACGCCAAAAATTTTGACTAGCGGAGGCTAGAAG
GAGAGAGATGGGTGCGAGAGCGTCAGTATTAAGCGGGGGAGAATTAGATCGCGATGGGAAAAAATTCGGT
TAAGGCCAGGGGGAAAGAAAAAATATAAATTAAAACATATAGTATGGGCAAGCAGGGAGCTAGAACGATT
CGCAGTTAATCCTGGCCTGTTAGAAACATCAGAAGGCTGTAGACAAATACTGGGACAGCTACAACCATCC
CTTCAGACAGGATCAGAAGAACTTAGATCATTATATAATACAGTAGCAACCCTCTATTGTGTGCATCAAA
GGATAGAGATAAAAGACACCAAGGAAGCTTTAGACAAGATAGAGGAAGAGCAAAACAAAAGTAAGACCAC
CGCACAGCAAGCGGCCGCTGATCTTCAGACCTGGAGGAGGAGATATGAGGGACAATTGGAGAAGTGAATT
ATATAAATATAAAGTAGTAAAAATTGAACCATTAGGAGTAGCACCCACCAAGGCAAAGAGAAGAGTGGTG
CAGAGAGAAAAAAGAGCAGTGGGAATAGGAGCTTTGTTCCTTGGGTTCTTGGGAGCAGCAGGAAGCACTA
TGGGCGCAGCGTCAATGACGCTGACGGTACAGGCCAGACAATTATTGTCTGGTATAGTGCAGCAGCAGAA
CAATTTGCTGAGGGCTATTGAGGCGCAACAGCATCTGTTGCAACTCACAGTCTGGGGCATCAAGCAGCTC
CAGGCAAGAATCCTGGCTGTGGAAAGATACCTAAAGGATCAACAGCTCCTGGGGATTTGGGGTTGCTCTG
GAAAACTCATTTGCACCACTGCTGTGCCTTGGAATGCTAGTTGGAGTAATAAATCTCTGGAACAGATTTG
GAATCACACGACCTGGATGGAGTGGGACAGAGAAATTAACAATTACACAAGCTTAATACACTCCTTAATT
GAAGAATCGCAAAACCAGCAAGAAAAGAATGAACAAGAATTATTGGAATTAGATAAATGGGCAAGTTTGT
GGAATTGGTTTAACATAACAAATTGGCTGTGGTATATAAAATTATTCATAATGATAGTAGGAGGCTTGGT
AGGTTTAAGAATAGTTTTTGCTGTACTTTCTATAGTGAATAGAGTTAGGCAGGGATATTCACCATTATCG
TTTCAGACCCACCTCCCAACCCCGAGGGGACCCATGCATTGCATCTCAATTAGTCAGCAACCAGGTGTGG
AAAGTCCCCAGGCTCCCCAGCAGGCAGAAGTATGCAAAGCATGCGTCTCAATTAGTCAGCAACCATAGTC
CCGCCCCTAACTCCGCCCATCCCGCCCCTAACTCCGCCCAGTTCCGCCCATTCTCCGCCCCATGGCTGAC
TAATTTTTTTTATTTATGCAGAGGCCGAGGCCGCCTCGGCCTCTGAGCTATTCCAGAAGTAGTGAGGAGG
CTTTTTTGGAGGCCTAGGCTTTTGCAAAAAGCTTTCTAGAGGTACCACCGGAGCTTACCATGACCGAGTA
CAAGCCCACGGTGCGCCTCGCCACCCGCGACGACGTCCCCAGGGCCGTACGCACCCTCGCCGCCGCGTTC
GCCGACTACCCCGCCACGCGCCACACCGTCGATCCGGACCGCCACATCGAGCGGGTCACCGAGCTGCAAG
AACTCTTCCTCACGCGCGTCGGGCTCGACATCGGCAAGGTGTGGGTCGCGGACGACGGCGCCGCCGTGGC
GGTCTGGACCACGCCGGAGAGCGTCGAAGCGGGGGCGGTGTTCGCCGAGATCGGCCCGCGCATGGCCGAG
TTGAGCGGTTCCCGGCTGGCCGCGCAGCAACAGATGGAAGGCCTCCTGGCGCCGCACCGGCCCAAGGAGC
CCGCGTGGTTCCTGGCCACCGTCGGCGTCTCGCCCGACCACCAGGGCAAGGGTCTGGGCAGCGCCGTCGT
GCTCCCCGGAGTGGAGGCGGCCGAGCGCGCCGGGGTGCCCGCCTTCCTGGAGACCTCCGCGCCCCGCAAC
CTCCCCTTCTACGAGCGGCTCGGCTTCACCGTCACCGCCGACGTCGAGGTGCCCGAAGGACCGCGCACCT
GGTGCATGACCCGCAAGCCCGGTGCCAGTTAACGAATTCTAGATCTTGAGACAAATGGCAGTATTCATCC
ACAATTTTAAAAGAAAAGGGGGGATTGGGGGGTACAGTGCAGGGGAAAGAATAGTAGACATAATAGCAAC
AGACATACAAACTAAAGAATTACAAAAACAAATTACAAAAATTCAAAATTTTCGGGTTTATTACAGGGAC
AGCAGAGATCCACTTTGGCGCCGGCTCGAGGCCTGCAGGTGCAAAGATGGATAAAGTTTTAAACAGAGAG
GAATCTTTGCAGCTAATGGACCTTCTAGGTCTTGAAAGGAGTGGGAATTGGCTCCGGTGCCCGTCAGTGG
GCAGAGCGCACATCGCCCACAGTCCCCGAGAAGTTGGGGGGAGGGGTCGGCAATTGAACCGGTGCCTAGA
GAAGGTGGCGCGGGGTAAACTGGGAAAGTGATGTCGTGTACTGGCTCCGCCTTTTTCCCGAGGGTGGGGG
AGAACCGTATATAAGTGCAGTAGTCGCCGTGAACGTTCTTTTTCGCAACGGGTTTGCCGCCAGAACACAG
GTAAGTGCCGTGTGTGGTTCCCGCGGGCCTGGCCTCTTTACGGGTTATGGCCCTTGCGTGCCTTGAATTA
CTTCCACCTGGCTGCAGTACGTGATTCTTGATCCCGAGCTTCGGGTTGGAAGTGGGTGGGAGAGTTCGAG
GCCTTGCGCTTAAGGAGCCCCTTCGCCTCGTGCTTGAGTTGAGGCCTGGCCTGGGCGCTGGGGCCGCCGC
GTGCGAATCTGGTGGCACCTTCGCGCCTGTCTCGCTGCTTTCGATAAGTCTCTAGCCATTTAAAATTTTT
GATGACCTGCTGCGACGCTTTTTTTCTGGCAAGATAGTCTTGTAAATGCGGGCCAAGATCTGCACACTGG
TATTTCGGTTTTTGGGGCCGCGGGCGGCGACGGGGCCCGTGCGTCCCAGCGCACATGTTCGGCGAGGCGG
GGCCTGCGAGCGCGGCCACCGAGAATCGGACGGGGGTAGTCTCAAGCTGGCCGGCCTGCTCTGGTGCCTG
GCCTCGCGCCGCCGTGTATCGCCCCGCCCTGGGCGGCAAGGCTGGCCCGGTCGGCACCAGTTGCGTGAGC
GGAAAGATGGCCGCTTCCCGGCCCTGCTGCAGGGAGCTCAAAATGGAGGACGCGGCGCTCGGGAGAGCGG
GCGGGTGAGTCACCCACACAAAGGAAAAGGGCCTTTCCGTCCTCAGCCGTCGCTTCATGTGACTCCACGG
AGTACCGGGCGCCGTCCAGGCACCTCGATTAGTTCTCGAGCTTTTGGAGTACGTCGTCTTTAGGTTGGGG
GGAGGGGTTTTATGCGATGGAGTTTCCCCACACTGAGTGGGTGGAGACTGAAGTTAGGCCAGCTTGGCAC
TTGATGTAATTCTCCTTGGAATTTGCCCTTTTTGAGTTTGGATCTTGGTTCATTCTCAAGCCTCAGACAG
TGGTTCAAAGTTTTTTTCTTCCATTTCAGGTGTCGTGAGGCTAGCACCGCCACCATGCGGCTCGGGGGCG
GGCAGCTGGTGTCAGAGGAGCTGATGAACCTGGGCGAGAGCTTCATCCAGACCAACGACCCGTCGCTGAA
GCTCTTCCAGTGCGCCGTCTGCAACAAGTTCACGACGGACAACCTGGACATGCTGGGCCTGCACATGAAC
GTGGAGCGCAGCCTGTCGGAGGACGAGTGGAAGGCGGTGATGGGGGACTCATACCAGTGCAAGCTCTGCC
GCTACAACACCCAGCTCAAGGCCAACTTCCAGCTGCACTGCAAGACAGACAAGCACGTGCAGAAGTACCA
GCTGGTGGCCCACATCAAGGAGGGCGGCAAGGCCAACGAGTGGAGGCTCAAGTGTGTGGCCATCGGCAAC
CCCGTGCACCTCAAGTGCAACGCCTGTGACTACTACACCAACAGCCTGGAGAAGCTGCGGCTGCACACGG
TCAACTCCAGGCACGAGGCCAGCCTGAAGTTGTACAAGCACCTGCAGCAGCATGAGAGTGGTGTAGAAGG
TGAGAGCTGCTACTACCACTGCGTTCTGTGCAACTACTCCACCAAGGCCAAGCTCAACCTCATCCAGCAT
GTGCGCTCCATGAAGCACCAGCGAAGCGAGAGCCTGCGAAAGCTGCAGCGGCTGCAGAAGGGCCTTCCAG
AGGAGGACGAGGACCTGGGGCAGATCTTCACCATCCGCAGGTGCCCCTCCACGGACCCAGAAGAAGCCAT
TGAAGATGTTGAAGGACCCAGTGAAACAGCTGCTGATCCAGAGGAGCTTGCTAAGGACCAAGAGGGCGGA
GCATCGTCCAGCCAAGCAGAGAAGGAGCTGACAGATTCTCCTGCAACCTCCAAACGCATCTCCTTCCCAG
GTAGCTCAGAGTCTCCCCTCTCTTCGAAGCGACCAAAAACAGCTGAGGAGATCAAACCGGAGCAGATGTA
CCAGTGTCCCTACTGCAAGTACAGTAATGCCGATGTCAACCGGCTCCGGGTGCATGCCATGACGCAGCAC
TCGGTGCAACCCATGCTTCGCTGCCCCCTGTGCCAGGACATGCTCAACAACAAGATCCACCTCCAGCTGC
ACCTCACCCACCTCCACAGCGTGGCACCTGACTGCGTGGAGAAGCTCATTATGACGGTGACCACCCCTGA
GATGGTGATGCCAAGCAGCATGTTCCTCCCAGCAGCTGTTCCAGATCGAGATGGGAATTCCAATTTGGAA
GAGGCAGGAAAGCAGCCTGAAACCTCAGAGGATCTGGGAAAGAACATCTTGCCATCCGCAAGCACAGAGC
AAAGCGGAGATTTGAAACCATCCCCTGCTGACCCAGGCTCTGTGAGAGAAGACTCAGGCTTCATCTGCTG
GAAGAAGGGGTGCAACCAGGTTTTCAAAACTTCTGCTGCCCTTCAGACGCATTTTAATGAAGTGCATGCC
AAGAGGCCTCAGCTGCCGGTGTCAGATCGCCATGTGTACAAGTACCGCTGTAATCAGTGTAGCCTGGCCT
TCAAGACCATTGAAAAGTTGCAGCTCCATTCTCAGTACCATGTGATCAGAGCTGCCACCATGTGCTGTCT
TTGTCAGCGCAGTTTCCGAACTTTCCAGGCTCTGAAGAAGCACCTTGAGACAAGCCACCTGGAGCTGAGT
GAGGCTGACATCCAACAGCTTTATGGTGGCCTGCTGGCCAATGGGGACCTCCTGGCAATGGGAGACCCCA
CTCTGGCAGAGGACCATACCATAATTGTTGAGGAAGACAAGGAGGAAGAGAGTGACTTGGAAGATAAACA
GAGCCCAACGGGCAGTGACTCTGGGTCAGTACAAGAAGACTCGGGCTCAGAGCCAAAGAGAGCTCTGCCT
TTCAGAAAAGGTCCCAATTTTACTATGGAAAAGTTCCTAGACCCTTCTCGCCCTTACAAGTGTACCGTCT
GCAAGGAATCTTTCACTCAAAAGAATATCCTGCTAGTACACTACAATTCTGTCTCCCACCTGCATAAGTT
AAAGAGAGCCCTTCAAGAATCAGCAACCGGTCAGCCAGAACCCACCAGCAGCCCAGACAACAAACCTTTT
AAGTGTAACACTTGTAATGTGGCCTACAGCCAGAGTTCCACTCTGGAGATCCATATGAGGTCTGTGTTAC
ATCAAACCAAGGCCCGGGCAGCCAAGCTGGAGGCTGCAAGTGGCAGCAGCAATGGGACTGGGAACAGCAG
CAGTATTTCCTTGAGCTCCTCCACGCCAAGTCCTGTGAGCACCAGTGGCAGTAACACCTTTACCACCTCC
AATCCAAGCAGTGCTGGCATTGCTCCAAGCTCTAACTTACTAAGCCAAGTGCCCACTGAGAGTGTAGGGA
TGCCACCCCTGGGGAATCCTATTGGTGCCAACATTGCTTCCCCTTCAGAGCCCAAAGAGGCCAATCGGAA
GAAACTGGCAGATATGATTGCATCCAGGCAGCAGCAACAACAGCAGCAGCAACAGCAACAACAACAACAA
CAACAACAACAACAAGCACAAACGCTGGCCCAGGCCCAGGCTCAAGTTCAAGCTCACCTGCAGCAGGAGC
TGCAGCAACAGGCTGCCCTGATCCAGTCTCAGCTGTTTAACCCCACCCTCCTTCCTCACTTCCCCATGAC
AACTGAGACCCTGCTGCAACTACAGCAGCAGCAGCACCTCCTCTTCCCTTTCTACATCCCCAGTGCTGAG
TTCCAGCTTAACCCCGAGGTGAGCTTGCCAGTGACCAGTGGGGCACTGACACTGACTGGGACAGGCCCAG
GCCTGCTGGAAGATCTGAAGGCTCAGGTTCAGGTCCCACAGCAGAGCCATCAGCAGATCTTGCCGCAGCA
GCAGCAGAACCAACTCTCTATAGCCCAGAGTCACTCTGCCCTCCTTCAGCCAAGCCAGCACCCCGAAAAG
AAGAACAAATTGGTCATCAAAGAAAAGGAAAAAGAAAGCCAGAGAGAGAGGGACAGCGCCGAGGGGGGAG
AGGGCAACACCGGTCCGAAGGAAACACTGCCAGATGCCTTGAAGGCCAAAGAGAAGAAAGAGTTGGCACC
AGGGGGTGGTTCTGAGCCTTCCATGCTCCCTCCACGCATTGCTTCAGATGCCAGAGGGAACGCCACCAAG
GCCCTGCTGGAGAACTTTGGCTTTGAGTTGGTCATCCAGTATAATGAGAACAAGCAGAAGGTGCAGAAAA
AGAATGGGAAGACTGACCAGGGAGAGAACCTGGAAAAGCTCGAGTGTGACTCCTGCGGCAAGTTGTTTTC
CAACATCTTGATTTTAAAGAGTCATCAAGAGCACGTTCATCAGAATTACTTTCCTTTCAAACAGCTCGAG
AGGTTTGCCAAACAGTACAGAGACCACTACGATAAACTGTACCCACTGAGGCCCCAGACCCCAGAGCCAC
CACCACCTCCCCCTCCACCCCCTCCACCCCCACTTCCGGCAGCGCCGCCTCAGCCGGCGTCCACACCAGC
CATCCCCGCATCAGCCCCACCCATCACCTCACCTACAATTGCACCGGCCCAGCCATCAGTGCCGCTCACC
CAGCTCTCCATGCCGATGGAGCTGCCCATCTTCTCGCCGCTGATGATGCAGACGATGCCGCTGCAGACCT
TGCCGGCTCAGCTACCCCCGCAGCTGGGACCTGTGGAGCCTCTGCCTGCGGACCTGGCCCAACTCTACCA
GCATCAGCTCAATCCAACCCTGCTCCAGCAGCAGAACAAGAGGCCTCGCACCAGGATCACAGATGATCAG
CTCCGAGTCTTGCGGCAATATTTTGACATTAACAACTCCCCCAGTGAAGAGCAAATAAAAGAGATGGCAG
ACAAGTCCGGGTTGCCCCAGAAAGTGATCAAGCACTGGTTCAGGAACACTCTCTTCAAAGAGAGGCAGCG
TAACAAGGACTCCCCTTACAACTTCAGTAATCCTCCTATCACCAGCCTGGAGGAGCTCAAGATTGACTCC
CGGCCCCCTTCGCCGGAACCTCCAAAGCAGGAGTACTGGGGAAGCAAGAGGTCTTCAAGAACAAGGTTTA
CGGACTACCAGCTGAGGGTCTTACAGGACTTCTTCGATGCCAATGCTTACCCAAAGGATGATGAATTTGA
GCAACTCTCTAATTTACTGAACCTTCCAACCCGAGTGATAGTGGTGTGGTTTCAGAATGCCCGACAGAAG
GCCAGGAAGAATTATGAGAATCAGGGAGAGGGCAAAGATGGAGAGCGGCGTGAGCTTACAAATGATAGAT
ACATTCGAACAAGCAACTTGAACTACCAGTGCAAAAAATGTAGCCTGGTGTTTCAGCGCATCTTTGATCT
CATCAAGCACCAGAAGAAGCTGTGTTACAAGGATGAGGATGAGGAGGGGCAGGACGACAGCCAAAATGAG
GATTCCATGGATGCCATGGAAATCCTGACGCCTACCAGCTCATCCTGCAGTACCCCGATGCCCTCACAGG
CTTACAGCGCCCCAGCACCATCAGCCAATAATACAGCTTCCTCCGCTTTCTTGCAGCTTACAGCGGAGGC
TGAGGAACTGGCCACCTTCAATTCAAAAACAGAGGCAGGCGATGAGAAACCAAAGCTGGCGGAAGCTCCC
AGTGCACAGCCAAACCAAACCCAAGAAAAGCAAGGACAACCAAAGCCAGAGCTGCAGCAGCAAGAGCAGC
CCGAGCAGAAGACCAACACTCCCCAGCAGAAGCTCCCCCAGCTGGTGTCCCTGCCTTCGTTGCCACAGCC
TCCTCCACAAGCGCCCCCTCCACAGTGCCCCTTACCCCAGTCGAGCCCCAGTCCTTCCCAGCTCTCCCAC
CTGCCCCTCAAGCCCCTCCACACATCAACTCCTCAACAGCTCGCAAACCTACCTCCTCAGCTAATCCCCT
ACCAGTGTGACCAGTGTAAGTTGGCATTTCCGTCATTTGAGCACTGGCAGGAGCATCAGCAGCTCCACTT
CCTGAGCGCGCAGAACCAGTTCATCCACCCCCAGTTTTTGGACAGGTCCCTGGATATGCCTTTCATGCTC
TTTGATCCCAGTAACCCACTCCTGGCCAGCCAGCTGCTCTCTGGGGCCATACCTCAGATTCCAGCAAGCT
CAGCCACTTCTCCTTCAACTCCAACCTCCACAATGAACACTCTCAAGAGGAAGCTGGAGGAAAAGGCCAG
TGCAAGCCCTGGCGAAAACGACAGTGGGACAGGAGGAGAAGAGCCTCAGAGAGACAAGCGTTTGAGAACA
ACCATCACACCGGAACAACTAGAAATTCTCTACCAGAAGTATCTACTGGATTCCAATCCGACTCGAAAGA
TGTTGGATCACATTGCACACGAGGTGGGCTTGAAGAAACGTGTGGTACAAGTCTGGTTTCAGAACACCCG
AGCTCGGGAAAGGAAAGGACAGTTCCGGGCTGTAGGCCCAGCGCAGGCCCACAGGAGATGCCCTTTTTGC
AGAGCGCTCTTCAAAGCCAAGACTGCTCTTGAGGCTCATATCCGGTCCCGTCACTGGCATGAAGCCAAGA
GAGCTGGCTACAACCTAACTCTGTCTGCGATGCTCTTAGACTGTGATGGGGGACTCCAGATGAAAGGAGA
TATTTTTGACGGAACTAGCTTTTCCCACCTACCCCCAAGCAGTAGTGATGGTCAGGGTGTCCCCCTCTCA
CCTGTGAGTAAAACCATGGAATTGTCACCCAGAACTCTTCTAAGCCCTTCCTCCATTAAGGTGGAAGGGA
TTGAAGACTTTGAAAGCCCCTCCATGTCCTCAGTTAATCTAAACTTTGACCAAACTAAGCTGGACAACGA
TGACTGTTCCTCTGTCAACACAGCAATCACAGATACCACAACTGGAGACGAGGGCAACGCAGATAACGAC
AGTGCAACGGGAATAGCAACTGAAACCAAATCCTCTTCTGCACCCAACGAAGGGTTGACCAAAGCGGCCA
TGATGGCAATGTCTGAGTATGAAGATCGGTTGTCATCTGGTCTGGTCAGCCCGGCCCCGAGCTTTTATAG
CAAGGAATATGACAATGAAGGTACAGTGGACTACAGTGAAACCTCAAGCCTTGCAGATCCCTGCTCCCCG
AGTCCTGGTGCGAGTGGATCTGCAGGCAAATCTGGTGACAGCGGAGATCGGCCTGGGCAGAAACGTTTTC
GCACTCAAATGACCAATCTGCAGCTGAAGGTCCTCAAGTCATGCTTTAATGACTACAGGACACCCACTAT
GCTAGAATGTGAGGTCCTGGGCAATGACATTGGACTGCCAAAGAGAGTCGTTCAGGTCTGGTTCCAGAAT
GCCCGGGCAAAAGAAAAGAAGTCCAAGTTAAGCATGGCCAAGCATTTTGGTATAAACCAAACGAGTTATG
AGGGACCCAAAACAGAGTGCACTTTGTGTGGCATCAAGTACAGCGCTCGGCTGTCTGTACGTGACCATAT
CTTTTCCCAACAGCATATCTCCAAAGTTAAAGACACCATTGGAAGCCAGCTGGACAAGGAGAAAGAATAC
TTTGACCCAGCCACCGTACGTCAGTTGATGGCTCAACAAGAGTTGGACCGGATTAAAAAGGCCAACGAGG
TCCTTGGACTGGCAGCTCAGCAGCAAGGGATGTTTGACAACACCCCTCTTCAGGCCCTTAACCTTCCTAC
AGCATATCCAGCGCTCCAGGGCATTCCTCCTGTGTTGCTCCCGGGCCTCAACAGCCCCTCCTTGCCAGGC
TTTACTCCATCCAACACAGCTTTAACGTCTCCTAAGCCGAACTTGATGGGTCTGCCCAGCACAACTGTTC
CTTCCCCTGGCCTCCCCACTTCTGGATTACCAAATAAACCGTCCTCAGCGTCGCTGAGCTCCCCAACCCC
AGCACAAGCCACGATGGCGATGGGCCCTCAGCAACCCCCCCAGCAGCAGCAGCAGCAGCAGCAACCACAG
GTGCAGCAGCCTCCCCCGCCGCCAGCAGCCCAGCCGCCACCCACACCACAGCTCCCACTGCAACAGCAGC
AGCAACGCAAGGACAAAGACAGTGAGAAAGTAAAGGAGAAGGAAAAGGCACACAAAGGGAAAGGGGAACC
CCTGCCTGTCCCCAAGAAGGAGAAAGGAGAGGCCCCCACGGCAACTGCAGCCACGATCTCAGCCCCGCTG
CCCACCATGGAGTATGCGGTAGACCCTGCACAGCTGCAGGCCCTGCAGGCCGCGTTGACTTCGGACCCCA
CAGCATTGCTCACAAGCCAGTTCCTTCCTTACTTTGTACCAGGCTTTTCTCCTTATTATGCTCCCCAGAT
CCCTGGCGCCCTGCAGAGCGGGTACCTGCAGCCTATGTATGGCATGGAAGGCCTGTTCCCCTACAGCCCT
GCACTGTCGCAGGCCCTGATGGGGCTGTCCCCAGGCTCCCTACTGCAGCAGTACCAGCAATACCAGCAGA
GTCTGCAGGAGGCAATTCAGCAGCAGCAGCAGCGGCAACTACAGCAGCAGCAGCAGCAAAAAGTGCAGCA
GCAGCAGCCCAAAGCAAGCCAAACCCCAGTCCCCCCCGGGGCTCCTTCCCCAGACAAAGACCCTGCCAAA
GAATCCCCCAAACCAGAAGAACAGAAAAACACCCCCCGTGAGGTGTCCCCCCTCCTGCCGAAACTCCCTG
AAGAGCCAGAAGCAGAAAGCAAAAGTGCGGACTCCCTCTACGACCCCTTCATTGTTCCAAAGGTGCAGTA
CAAGTTGGTCTGCCGCAAGTGCCAGGCGGGCTTCAGCGACGAGGAGGCAGCGAGGAGCCACCTGAAGTCC
CTCTGCTTCTTCGGCCAGTCTGTGGTGAACCTGCAAGAGATGGTGCTTCACGTCCCCACCGGCGGCGGCG
GCGGTGGCAGTGGCGGCGGCGGCGGCGGTGGCGGCGGCGGCGGCGGCGGCGGCTCGTACCACTGCCTGGC
GTGCGAGAGCGCGCTCTGTGGGGAGGAAGCTCTGAGTCAACATCTCGAGTCGGCCTTGCACAAACACAGA
ACAATCACGAGAGCAGCAAGAAACGCCAAAGAGCACCCTAGTTTATTACCTCACTCTGCCTGCTTCCCCG
ATCCTAGCACCGCATCTACCTCGCAGTCTGCCGCTCACTCAAACGACAGCCCCCCTCCCCCGTCGGCCGC
CGCCCCCTCCTCCGCTTCCCCCCACGCCTCCAGGAAGTCTTGGCCGCAAGTGGTCTCCCGGGCTTCGGCA
GCGAAGCCCCCTTCTTTTCCTCCTCTCTCCTCATCTTCAACGGTTACCTCAAGTTCATGCAGCACCTCAG
GGGTTCAGCCCTCGATGCCAACAGACGACTATTCGGAGGAGTCTGACACGGATCTCAGCCAAAAGTCCGA
CGGACCGGCGAGCCCGGTGGAGGGTCCCAAAGACCCCAGCTGCCCCAAGGACAGTGGTCTGACCAGTGTA
GGAACGGACACCTTCAGATTGTAGTAATGAACTAGTCCGTAACTTGAAAGTATTTCGATTTCTTGGCTTT
ATATATCTTGTGGAAAGGACGACGAGCATTGGACTCTGATAATGAAACGCGTTAAGTCGACAATCAACCT
CTGGATTACAAAATTTGTGAAAGATTGACTGGTATTCTTAACTATGTTGCTCCTTTTACGCTATGTGGAT
ACGCTGCTTTAATGCCTTTGTATCATGCTATTGCTTCCCGTATGGCTTTCATTTTCTCCTCCTTGTATAA
ATCCTGGTTGCTGTCTCTTTATGAGGAGTTGTGGCCCGTTGTCAGGCAACGTGGCGTGGTGTGCACTGTG
TTTGCTGACGCAACCCCCACTGGTTGGGGCATTGCCACCACCTGTCAGCTCCTTTCCGGGACTTTCGCTT
TCCCCCTCCCTATTGCCACGGCGGAACTCATCGCCGCCTGCCTTGCCCGCTGCTGGACAGGGGCTCGGCT
GTTGGGCACTGACAATTCCGTGGTGTTGTCGGGGAAATCATCGTCCTTTCCTTGGCTGCTCGCCTGTGTT
GCCACCTGGATTCTGCGCGGGACGTCCTTCTGCTACGTCCCTTCGGCCCTCAATCCAGCGGACCTTCCTT
CCCGCGGCCTGCTGCCGGCTCTGCGGCCTCTTCCGCGTCTTCGCCTTCGCCCTCAGACGAGTCGGATCTC
CCTTTGGGCCGCCTCCCCGCGTCGACTTTAAGACCAATGACTTACAAGGCAGCTGTAGATCTTAGCCACT
TTTTAAAAGAAAAGGGGGGACTGGAAGGGCTAATTCACTCCCAACGAAGACAAGATCTGCTTTTTGCTTG
TACTGGGTCTCTCTGGTTAGACCAGATCTGAGCCTGGGAGCTCTCTGGCTAACTAGGGAACCCACTGCTT
AAGCCTCAATAAAGCTTGCCTTGAGTGCTTCAAGTAGTGTGTGCCCGTCTGTTGTGTGACTCTGGTAACT
AGAGATCCCTCAGACCCTTTTAGTCAGTGTGGAAAATCTCTAGCAGTACGTATAGTAGTTCATGTCATCT
TATTATTCAGTATTTATAACTTGCAAAGAAATGAATATCAGAGAGTGAGAGGAACTTGTTTATTGCAGCT
TATAATGGTTACAAATAAAGCAATAGCATCACAAATTTCACAAATAAAGCATTTTTTTCACTGCATTCTA
GTTGTGGTTTGTCCAAACTCATCAATGTATCTTATCATGTCTGGCTCTAGCTATCCCGCCCCTAACTCCG
CCCATCCCGCCCCTAACTCCGCCCAGTTCCGCCCATTCTCCGCCCCATGGCTGACTAATTTTTTTTATTT
ATGCAGAGGCCGAGGCCGCCTCGGCCTCTGAGCTATTCCAGAAGTAGTGAGGAGGCTTTTTTGGAGGCCT
AGGGACGTACCCAATTCGCCCTATAGTGAGTCGTATTACGCGCGCTCACTGGCCGTCGTTTTACAACGTC
GTGACTGGGAAAACCCTGGCGTTACCCAACTTAATCGCCTTGCAGCACATCCCCCTTTCGCCAGCTGGCG
TAATAGCGAAGAGGCCCGCACCGATCGCCCTTCCCAACAGTTGCGCAGCCTGAATGGCGAATGGG
[124 nt withheld, positions 14066-14189]
C
[91 nt withheld, positions 14191-14281]
A
[49 nt withheld, positions 14283-14331]
CCTTTGACGTTGGAGTCCACGTTCTTT
[37 nt withheld, positions 14359-14395]
ACCCTATCTCGGTCTATTCTTTTGATTTATAAGGGATTTTGCCGATTTCGGCCTATTGGTTAAAAAATGA
GCTGATTTAACAAAAATTTAACGCGAATTTTAACAAAATATTAACGCTTACAATTTAGGTGGCACTTTTC
GGGGAAATGTGCGCGGAACCCCTATTTGTTTATTTTTCTAAATACATTCAAATATGTATCCGCTCATGAG
ACAATAACCCTGATAAATGCTTCAATAATATTGAAAAAGGAAGAGTATGAGTATTCAACATTTCCGTGTC
GCCCTTATTCCCTTTTTTGCGGCATTTTGCCTTCCTGTTTTTGCTCACCCAGAAACGCTGGTGAAAGTAA
AAGATGCTGAAGATCAGTTGGGTGCACGAGTGGGTTACATCGAACTGGATCTCAACAGCGGTAAGATCCT
TGAGAGTTTTCGCCCCGAAGAACGTTTTCCAATGATGAGCACTTTTAAAGTTCTGCTATGTGGCGCGGTA
TTATCCCGTATTGACGCCGGGCAAGAGCAACTCGGTCGCCGCATACACTATTCTCAGAATGACTTGGTTG
AGTACTCACCAGTCACAGAAAAGCATCTTACGGATGGCATGACAGTAAGAGAATTATGCAGTGCTGCCAT
AACCATGAGTGATAACACTGCGGCCAACTTACTTCTGACAACGATCGGAGGACCGAAGGAGCTAACCGCT
TTTTTGCACAACATGGGGGATCATGTAACTCGCCTTGATCGTTGGGAACCGGAGCTGAATGAAGCCATAC
CAAACGACGAGCGTGACACCACGATGCCTGTAGCAATGGCAACAACGTTGCGCAAACTATTAACTGGCGA
ACTACTTACTCTAGCTTCCCGGCAACAATTAATAGACTGGATGGAGGCGGATAAAGTTGCAGGACCACTT
CTGCGCTCGGCCCTTCCGGCTGGCTGGTTTATTGCTGATAAATCTGGAGCCGGTGAGCGTGGGTCTCGCG
GTATCATTGCAGCACTGGGGCCAGATGGTAAGCCCTCCCGTATCGTAGTTATCTACACGACGGGGAGTCA
GGCAACTATGGATGAACGAAATAGACAGATCGCTGAGATAGGTGCCTCACTGATTAAGCATTGGTAACTG
TCAGACCAAGTTTACTCATATATACTTTAGATTGATTTAAAACTTCATTTTTAATTTAAAAGGATCTAGG
TGAAGATCCTTTTTGATAATCTCATGACCAAAATCCCTTAACGTGAGTTTTCGTTCCACTGAGCGTCAGA
CCCCGTAGAAAAGATCAAAGGATCTTCTTGAGATCCTTTTTTTCTGCGCGTAATCTGCTGCTTGCAAACA
AAAAAACCACCGCTACCAGCGGTGGTTTGTTTGCCGGATCAAGAGCTACCAACTCTTTTTCCGAAGGTAA
CTGGCTTCAGCAGAGCGCAGATACCAAATACTGTTCTTCTAGTGTAGCCGTAGTTAGGCCACCACTTCAA
GAACTCTGTAGCACCGCCTACATACCTCGCTCTGCTAATCCTGTTACCAGTGGCTGCTGCCAGTGGCGAT
AAGTCGTGTCTTACCGGGTTGGACTCAAGACGATAGTTACCGGATAAGGCGCAGCGGTCGGGCTGAACGG
GGGGTTCGTGCACACAGCCCAGCTTGGAGCGAACGACCTACACCGAACTGAGATACCTACAGCGTGAGCT
ATGAGAAAGCGCCACGCTTCCCGAAGGGAGAAAGGCGGACAGGTATCCGGTAAGCGGCAGGGTCGGAACA
GGAGAGCGCACGAGGGAGCTTCCAGGGGGAAACGCCTGGTATCTTTATAGTCCTGTCGGGTTTCGCCACC
TCTGACTTGAGCGTCGATTTTTGTGATGCTCGTCAGGGGGGCGGAGCCTATGGAAAAACGCCAGCAACGC
GGCCTTTTTACGGTTCCTGGCCTTTTGCTGGCCTTTTGCTCACATGTTCTTTCCTGCGTTATCCCCTGAT
TCTGTGGATAACCGTATTACCGCCTTTGAGTGAGCTGATACCGCTCGCCGCAGCCGAACGACCGAGCGCA
GCGAGTCAGTGAGCGAGGAAGCGGAAGAGCGCCCAATACGCAAACCGCCTCTCCCCGCGCGTTGGCCGAT
TCATTAATGCAGCTGGCACGACAGGTTTCCCGACTGGAAAGCGGGCAGTGAGCGCAACGCAATTAATGTG
AGTTAGCTCACTCATTAGGCACCCCAGGCTTTACACTTTATGCTTCCGGCTCGTATGTTGTGTGGAATTG
TGAGCGGATAACAATTTCACACAGGAAACAGCTATGACCATGATTACGCCAAGCGCGCAATTAACCCTCA
CTAAAGGGAACAAAAGCTGGAGCTGCAAGC
