>Addgene plasmid #144337 | TFORF2475 | depositor partial sequence | sequence record 285126 | Insert
ACCGCCACCATGCGGCTCGGGGGCGGGCAGCTGGTGTCAGAGGAGCTGATGAACCTGGGCGAGAGCTTCA
TCCAGACCAACGACCCGTCGCTGAAGCTCTTCCAGTGCGCCGTCTGCAACAAGTTCACGACGGACAACCT
GGACATGCTGGGCCTGCACATGAACGTGGAGCGCAGCCTGTCGGAGGACGAGTGGAAGGCGGTGATGGGG
GACTCATACCAGTGCAAGCTCTGCCGCTACAACACCCAGCTCAAGGCCAACTTCCAGCTGCACTGCAAGA
CAGACAAGCACGTGCAGAAGTACCAGCTGGTGGCCCACATCAAGGAGGGCGGCAAGGCCAACGAGTGGAG
GCTCAAGTGTGTGGCCATCGGCAACCCCGTGCACCTCAAGTGCAACGCCTGTGACTACTACACCAACAGC
CTGGAGAAGCTGCGGCTGCACACGGTCAACTCCAGGCACGAGGCCAGCCTGAAGTTGTACAAGCACCTGC
AGCAGCATGAGAGTGGTGTAGAAGGTGAGAGCTGCTACTACCACTGCGTTCTGTGCAACTACTCCACCAA
GGCCAAGCTCAACCTCATCCAGCATGTGCGCTCCATGAAGCACCAGCGAAGCGAGAGCCTGCGAAAGCTG
CAGCGGCTGCAGAAGGGCCTTCCAGAGGAGGACGAGGACCTGGGGCAGATCTTCACCATCCGCAGGTGCC
CCTCCACGGACCCAGAAGAAGCCATTGAAGATGTTGAAGGACCCAGTGAAACAGCTGCTGATCCAGAGGA
GCTTGCTAAGGACCAAGAGGGCGGAGCATCGTCCAGCCAAGCAGAGAAGGAGCTGACAGATTCTCCTGCA
ACCTCCAAACGCATCTCCTTCCCAGGTAGCTCAGAGTCTCCCCTCTCTTCGAAGCGACCAAAAACAGCTG
AGGAGATCAAACCGGAGCAGATGTACCAGTGTCCCTACTGCAAGTACAGTAATGCCGATGTCAACCGGCT
CCGGGTGCATGCCATGACGCAGCACTCGGTGCAACCCATGCTTCGCTGCCCCCTGTGCCAGGACATGCTC
AACAACAAGATCCACCTCCAGCTGCACCTCACCCACCTCCACAGCGTGGCACCTGACTGCGTGGAGAAGC
TCATTATGACGGTGACCACCCCTGAGATGGTGATGCCAAGCAGCATGTTCCTCCCAGCAGCTGTTCCAGA
TCGAGATGGGAATTCCAATTTGGAAGAGGCAGGAAAGCAGCCTGAAACCTCAGAGGATCTGGGAAAGAAC
ATCTTGCCATCCGCAAGCACAGAGCAAAGCGGAGATTTGAAACCATCCCCTGCTGACCCAGGCTCTGTGA
GAGAAGACTCAGGCTTCATCTGCTGGAAGAAGGGGTGCAACCAGGTTTTCAAAACTTCTGCTGCCCTTCA
GACGCATTTTAATGAAGTGCATGCCAAGAGGCCTCAGCTGCCGGTGTCAGATCGCCATGTGTACAAGTAC
CGCTGTAATCAGTGTAGCCTGGCCTTCAAGACCATTGAAAAGTTGCAGCTCCATTCTCAGTACCATGTGA
TCAGAGCTGCCACCATGTGCTGTCTTTGTCAGCGCAGTTTCCGAACTTTCCAGGCTCTGAAGAAGCACCT
TGAGACAAGCCACCTGGAGCTGAGTGAGGCTGACATCCAACAGCTTTATGGTGGCCTGCTGGCCAATGGG
GACCTCCTGGCAATGGGAGACCCCACTCTGGCAGAGGACCATACCATAATTGTTGAGGAAGACAAGGAGG
AAGAGAGTGACTTGGAAGATAAACAGAGCCCAACGGGCAGTGACTCTGGGTCAGTACAAGAAGACTCGGG
CTCAGAGCCAAAGAGAGCTCTGCCTTTCAGAAAAGGTCCCAATTTTACTATGGAAAAGTTCCTAGACCCT
TCTCGCCCTTACAAGTGTACCGTCTGCAAGGAATCTTTCACTCAAAAGAATATCCTGCTAGTACACTACA
ATTCTGTCTCCCACCTGCATAAGTTAAAGAGAGCCCTTCAAGAATCAGCAACCGGTCAGCCAGAACCCAC
CAGCAGCCCAGACAACAAACCTTTTAAGTGTAACACTTGTAATGTGGCCTACAGCCAGAGTTCCACTCTG
GAGATCCATATGAGGTCTGTGTTACATCAAACCAAGGCCCGGGCAGCCAAGCTGGAGGCTGCAAGTGGCA
GCAGCAATGGGACTGGGAACAGCAGCAGTATTTCCTTGAGCTCCTCCACGCCAAGTCCTGTGAGCACCAG
TGGCAGTAACACCTTTACCACCTCCAATCCAAGCAGTGCTGGCATTGCTCCAAGCTCTAACTTACTAAGC
CAAGTGCCCACTGAGAGTGTAGGGATGCCACCCCTGGGGAATCCTATTGGTGCCAACATTGCTTCCCCTT
CAGAGCCCAAAGAGGCCAATCGGAAGAAACTGGCAGATATGATTGCATCCAGGCAGCAGCAACAACAGCA
GCAGCAACAGCAACAACAACAACAACAACAACAACAACAAGCACAAACGCTGGCCCAGGCCCAGGCTCAA
GTTCAAGCTCACCTGCAGCAGGAGCTGCAGCAACAGGCTGCCCTGATCCAGTCTCAGCTGTTTAACCCCA
CCCTCCTTCCTCACTTCCCCATGACAACTGAGACCCTGCTGCAACTACAGCAGCAGCAGCACCTCCTCTT
CCCTTTCTACATCCCCAGTGCTGAGTTCCAGCTTAACCCCGAGGTGAGCTTGCCAGTGACCAGTGGGGCA
CTGACACTGACTGGGACAGGCCCAGGCCTGCTGGAAGATCTGAAGGCTCAGGTTCAGGTCCCACAGCAGA
GCCATCAGCAGATCTTGCCGCAGCAGCAGCAGAACCAACTCTCTATAGCCCAGAGTCACTCTGCCCTCCT
TCAGCCAAGCCAGCACCCCGAAAAGAAGAACAAATTGGTCATCAAAGAAAAGGAAAAAGAAAGCCAGAGA
GAGAGGGACAGCGCCGAGGGGGGAGAGGGCAACACCGGTCCGAAGGAAACACTGCCAGATGCCTTGAAGG
CCAAAGAGAAGAAAGAGTTGGCACCAGGGGGTGGTTCTGAGCCTTCCATGCTCCCTCCACGCATTGCTTC
AGATGCCAGAGGGAACGCCACCAAGGCCCTGCTGGAGAACTTTGGCTTTGAGTTGGTCATCCAGTATAAT
GAGAACAAGCAGAAGGTGCAGAAAAAGAATGGGAAGACTGACCAGGGAGAGAACCTGGAAAAGCTCGAGT
GTGACTCCTGCGGCAAGTTGTTTTCCAACATCTTGATTTTAAAGAGTCATCAAGAGCACGTTCATCAGAA
TTACTTTCCTTTCAAACAGCTCGAGAGGTTTGCCAAACAGTACAGAGACCACTACGATAAACTGTACCCA
CTGAGGCCCCAGACCCCAGAGCCACCACCACCTCCCCCTCCACCCCCTCCACCCCCACTTCCGGCAGCGC
CGCCTCAGCCGGCGTCCACACCAGCCATCCCCGCATCAGCCCCACCCATCACCTCACCTACAATTGCACC
GGCCCAGCCATCAGTGCCGCTCACCCAGCTCTCCATGCCGATGGAGCTGCCCATCTTCTCGCCGCTGATG
ATGCAGACGATGCCGCTGCAGACCTTGCCGGCTCAGCTACCCCCGCAGCTGGGACCTGTGGAGCCTCTGC
CTGCGGACCTGGCCCAACTCTACCAGCATCAGCTCAATCCAACCCTGCTCCAGCAGCAGAACAAGAGGCC
TCGCACCAGGATCACAGATGATCAGCTCCGAGTCTTGCGGCAATATTTTGACATTAACAACTCCCCCAGT
GAAGAGCAAATAAAAGAGATGGCAGACAAGTCCGGGTTGCCCCAGAAAGTGATCAAGCACTGGTTCAGGA
ACACTCTCTTCAAAGAGAGGCAGCGTAACAAGGACTCCCCTTACAACTTCAGTAATCCTCCTATCACCAG
CCTGGAGGAGCTCAAGATTGACTCCCGGCCCCCTTCGCCGGAACCTCCAAAGCAGGAGTACTGGGGAAGC
AAGAGGTCTTCAAGAACAAGGTTTACGGACTACCAGCTGAGGGTCTTACAGGACTTCTTCGATGCCAATG
CTTACCCAAAGGATGATGAATTTGAGCAACTCTCTAATTTACTGAACCTTCCAACCCGAGTGATAGTGGT
GTGGTTTCAGAATGCCCGACAGAAGGCCAGGAAGAATTATGAGAATCAGGGAGAGGGCAAAGATGGAGAG
CGGCGTGAGCTTACAAATGATAGATACATTCGAACAAGCAACTTGAACTACCAGTGCAAAAAATGTAGCC
TGGTGTTTCAGCGCATCTTTGATCTCATCAAGCACCAGAAGAAGCTGTGTTACAAGGATGAGGATGAGGA
GGGGCAGGACGACAGCCAAAATGAGGATTCCATGGATGCCATGGAAATCCTGACGCCTACCAGCTCATCC
TGCAGTACCCCGATGCCCTCACAGGCTTACAGCGCCCCAGCACCATCAGCCAATAATACAGCTTCCTCCG
CTTTCTTGCAGCTTACAGCGGAGGCTGAGGAACTGGCCACCTTCAATTCAAAAACAGAGGCAGGCGATGA
GAAACCAAAGCTGGCGGAAGCTCCCAGTGCACAGCCAAACCAAACCCAAGAAAAGCAAGGACAACCAAAG
CCAGAGCTGCAGCAGCAAGAGCAGCCCGAGCAGAAGACCAACACTCCCCAGCAGAAGCTCCCCCAGCTGG
TGTCCCTGCCTTCGTTGCCACAGCCTCCTCCACAAGCGCCCCCTCCACAGTGCCCCTTACCCCAGTCGAG
CCCCAGTCCTTCCCAGCTCTCCCACCTGCCCCTCAAGCCCCTCCACACATCAACTCCTCAACAGCTCGCA
AACCTACCTCCTCAGCTAATCCCCTACCAGTGTGACCAGTGTAAGTTGGCATTTCCGTCATTTGAGCACT
GGCAGGAGCATCAGCAGCTCCACTTCCTGAGCGCGCAGAACCAGTTCATCCACCCCCAGTTTTTGGACAG
GTCCCTGGATATGCCTTTCATGCTCTTTGATCCCAGTAACCCACTCCTGGCCAGCCAGCTGCTCTCTGGG
GCCATACCTCAGATTCCAGCAAGCTCAGCCACTTCTCCTTCAACTCCAACCTCCACAATGAACACTCTCA
AGAGGAAGCTGGAGGAAAAGGCCAGTGCAAGCCCTGGCGAAAACGACAGTGGGACAGGAGGAGAAGAGCC
TCAGAGAGACAAGCGTTTGAGAACAACCATCACACCGGAACAACTAGAAATTCTCTACCAGAAGTATCTA
CTGGATTCCAATCCGACTCGAAAGATGTTGGATCACATTGCACACGAGGTGGGCTTGAAGAAACGTGTGG
TACAAGTCTGGTTTCAGAACACCCGAGCTCGGGAAAGGAAAGGACAGTTCCGGGCTGTAGGCCCAGCGCA
GGCCCACAGGAGATGCCCTTTTTGCAGAGCGCTCTTCAAAGCCAAGACTGCTCTTGAGGCTCATATCCGG
TCCCGTCACTGGCATGAAGCCAAGAGAGCTGGCTACAACCTAACTCTGTCTGCGATGCTCTTAGACTGTG
ATGGGGGACTCCAGATGAAAGGAGATATTTTTGACGGAACTAGCTTTTCCCACCTACCCCCAAGCAGTAG
TGATGGTCAGGGTGTCCCCCTCTCACCTGTGAGTAAAACCATGGAATTGTCACCCAGAACTCTTCTAAGC
CCTTCCTCCATTAAGGTGGAAGGGATTGAAGACTTTGAAAGCCCCTCCATGTCCTCAGTTAATCTAAACT
TTGACCAAACTAAGCTGGACAACGATGACTGTTCCTCTGTCAACACAGCAATCACAGATACCACAACTGG
AGACGAGGGCAACGCAGATAACGACAGTGCAACGGGAATAGCAACTGAAACCAAATCCTCTTCTGCACCC
AACGAAGGGTTGACCAAAGCGGCCATGATGGCAATGTCTGAGTATGAAGATCGGTTGTCATCTGGTCTGG
TCAGCCCGGCCCCGAGCTTTTATAGCAAGGAATATGACAATGAAGGTACAGTGGACTACAGTGAAACCTC
AAGCCTTGCAGATCCCTGCTCCCCGAGTCCTGGTGCGAGTGGATCTGCAGGCAAATCTGGTGACAGCGGA
GATCGGCCTGGGCAGAAACGTTTTCGCACTCAAATGACCAATCTGCAGCTGAAGGTCCTCAAGTCATGCT
TTAATGACTACAGGACACCCACTATGCTAGAATGTGAGGTCCTGGGCAATGACATTGGACTGCCAAAGAG
AGTCGTTCAGGTCTGGTTCCAGAATGCCCGGGCAAAAGAAAAGAAGTCCAAGTTAAGCATGGCCAAGCAT
TTTGGTATAAACCAAACGAGTTATGAGGGACCCAAAACAGAGTGCACTTTGTGTGGCATCAAGTACAGCG
CTCGGCTGTCTGTACGTGACCATATCTTTTCCCAACAGCATATCTCCAAAGTTAAAGACACCATTGGAAG
CCAGCTGGACAAGGAGAAAGAATACTTTGACCCAGCCACCGTACGTCAGTTGATGGCTCAACAAGAGTTG
GACCGGATTAAAAAGGCCAACGAGGTCCTTGGACTGGCAGCTCAGCAGCAAGGGATGTTTGACAACACCC
CTCTTCAGGCCCTTAACCTTCCTACAGCATATCCAGCGCTCCAGGGCATTCCTCCTGTGTTGCTCCCGGG
CCTCAACAGCCCCTCCTTGCCAGGCTTTACTCCATCCAACACAGCTTTAACGTCTCCTAAGCCGAACTTG
ATGGGTCTGCCCAGCACAACTGTTCCTTCCCCTGGCCTCCCCACTTCTGGATTACCAAATAAACCGTCCT
CAGCGTCGCTGAGCTCCCCAACCCCAGCACAAGCCACGATGGCGATGGGCCCTCAGCAACCCCCCCAGCA
GCAGCAGCAGCAGCAGCAACCACAGGTGCAGCAGCCTCCCCCGCCGCCAGCAGCCCAGCCGCCACCCACA
CCACAGCTCCCACTGCAACAGCAGCAGCAACGCAAGGACAAAGACAGTGAGAAAGTAAAGGAGAAGGAAA
AGGCACACAAAGGGAAAGGGGAACCCCTGCCTGTCCCCAAGAAGGAGAAAGGAGAGGCCCCCACGGCAAC
TGCAGCCACGATCTCAGCCCCGCTGCCCACCATGGAGTATGCGGTAGACCCTGCACAGCTGCAGGCCCTG
CAGGCCGCGTTGACTTCGGACCCCACAGCATTGCTCACAAGCCAGTTCCTTCCTTACTTTGTACCAGGCT
TTTCTCCTTATTATGCTCCCCAGATCCCTGGCGCCCTGCAGAGCGGGTACCTGCAGCCTATGTATGGCAT
GGAAGGCCTGTTCCCCTACAGCCCTGCACTGTCGCAGGCCCTGATGGGGCTGTCCCCAGGCTCCCTACTG
CAGCAGTACCAGCAATACCAGCAGAGTCTGCAGGAGGCAATTCAGCAGCAGCAGCAGCGGCAACTACAGC
AGCAGCAGCAGCAAAAAGTGCAGCAGCAGCAGCCCAAAGCAAGCCAAACCCCAGTCCCCCCCGGGGCTCC
TTCCCCAGACAAAGACCCTGCCAAAGAATCCCCCAAACCAGAAGAACAGAAAAACACCCCCCGTGAGGTG
TCCCCCCTCCTGCCGAAACTCCCTGAAGAGCCAGAAGCAGAAAGCAAAAGTGCGGACTCCCTCTACGACC
CCTTCATTGTTCCAAAGGTGCAGTACAAGTTGGTCTGCCGCAAGTGCCAGGCGGGCTTCAGCGACGAGGA
GGCAGCGAGGAGCCACCTGAAGTCCCTCTGCTTCTTCGGCCAGTCTGTGGTGAACCTGCAAGAGATGGTG
CTTCACGTCCCCACCGGCGGCGGCGGCGGTGGCAGTGGCGGCGGCGGCGGCGGTGGCGGCGGCGGCGGCG
GCGGCGGCTCGTACCACTGCCTGGCGTGCGAGAGCGCGCTCTGTGGGGAGGAAGCTCTGAGTCAACATCT
CGAGTCGGCCTTGCACAAACACAGAACAATCACGAGAGCAGCAAGAAACGCCAAAGAGCACCCTAGTTTA
TTACCTCACTCTGCCTGCTTCCCCGATCCTAGCACCGCATCTACCTCGCAGTCTGCCGCTCACTCAAACG
ACAGCCCCCCTCCCCCGTCGGCCGCCGCCCCCTCCTCCGCTTCCCCCCACGCCTCCAGGAAGTCTTGGCC
GCAAGTGGTCTCCCGGGCTTCGGCAGCGAAGCCCCCTTCTTTTCCTCCTCTCTCCTCATCTTCAACGGTT
ACCTCAAGTTCATGCAGCACCTCAGGGGTTCAGCCCTCGATGCCAACAGACGACTATTCGGAGGAGTCTG
ACACGGATCTCAGCCAAAAGTCCGACGGACCGGCGAGCCCGGTGGAGGGTCCCAAAGACCCCAGCTGCCC
CAAGGACAGTGGTCTGACCAGTGTAGGAACGGACACCTTCAGATTGTAGTAATGAACTAGTCCGTAACTT
GAAAGTATTTCGATTTCTTGGCTTTATATATCTTGTGGAAAGGACGACGAGCATTGGACTCTGATAATGA
A
