>Addgene plasmid #144337 | TFORF2475 | depositor partial sequence | sequence record 285127 | Barcode
CGAGCATTGGACTCTGATAATGAA
